Addgene plasmid #18854: pFLIPmal-40uDelta1Venus
Depositing lab: Wolf Frommer. Depositing organization: Carnegie Institution for Science. Publication: Fluorescence Resonance Energy Transfer sensors for quantitative monitoring of pentose and disaccharide accumulation in bacteria. Kaper T, Lager I, Looger LL, Chermak D, Frommer WB. Biotechnol Biofuels. 2008 Jun 3. 1(1):11. 10.1186/1754-6834-1-11 PubMed 18522753.
Backbone
  Vector backbone: pRSET
  Backbone size w/o insert (bp): 4000
  Vector type: Bacterial Expression
Growth in bacteria
  Bacterial resistance: Ampicillin, 100 μg/mL
  Growth temperature: 37°C
  Growth strain: DH5alpha
  Copy number: High Copy
Gene/Insert
  Gene/Insert name: pFLIPmal-40uDelta1V
  Species: E. coli
  Mutation: N227A
  Tag / fusion protein: CFP (N terminal on backbone); Venus (C terminal on backbone)
  Cloning method: Restriction Enzyme
  Sequencing primers: 5′ n/a
Terms and licenses: Academic/Nonprofit Terms; Industry Terms: Not Available to Industry
Depositor comments: W230A mutation, which we introduced to change the affinity.
How to cite: pFLIPmal-40uDelta1Venus was a gift from Wolf Frommer (Addgene plasmid # 18854 ; http://n2t.net/addgene:18854 ; RRID:Addgene_18854)
