[The description below was written by a language model from this plasmid's Addgene catalogue record.]
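Description:
pFLIPmal-40uDelta1Venus is a bacterial expression plasmid built on the pRSET backbone (about 4 kb without the insert). It is maintained at high copy number in E. coli under ampicillin selection. pRSET vectors generally drive expression from a T7 promoter and add an N-terminal His tag, but the record lists neither the promoter nor any other backbone features, and no feature table is provided to confirm them.

The payload is a genetically encoded FRET sensor of the FLIP family. An E. coli-derived binding domain is flanked by CFP at the N terminus and the yellow fluorescent protein Venus at the C terminus. The record does not name the binding protein, although "mal" in the construct name and the associated work on disaccharide sensors indicate a maltose-responsive design. In sensors of this type, ligand binding changes the conformation of the central domain. This alters the distance or orientation between the donor (CFP) and acceptor (Venus), so sugar concentration can be read out as a change in the emission ratio. The "40u" in the name probably denotes an affinity in the tens-of-micromolar range and "Delta1" a linker or terminal deletion variant, but neither meaning is defined in the record.

The record is inconsistent about the affinity-tuning substitution. The mutation field lists N227A, whereas the depositor comment describes a W230A change introduced to alter affinity. Users should check the sequence to establish which substitution is present. According to the associated publication, the sensor is intended for quantitative monitoring of sugar accumulation in bacteria.
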