>Addgene plasmid #18854 | pFLIPmal-40uDelta1Venus | addgene partial sequence | sequence record 24754 | 18854 with FLIPmal 5'-ATACGAGTCTGCGCGTCTTT
CTGACGACCGCTGGCGGCGTTGANCACCGCAGTACGCACGGCATACCAGAAAGCGGACATCTGCGGGATG
TTCGGCATGATTTCACCTTTCTGGGCGTTTTCCATGGTGGCGGCAATACGTGGATCTTTCGCCAACTCTT
CCTCGTAAGACTTCAGCGCTACGGCACCCAGCGGTTTGTCTTTATTAACCGCTTCCAGACCTTCATCAGT
CAGCAGATAGTTTTCGAGGAACTCTTTCGCCAGCTCTTTGTTCGGACTGGCGGCGTTAATACCTGCGCTC
AGCACGCCAACGAACGGTTTGGATGGTTGACCCTTGAAGGTCGGCAGTACCGTTACACCATAATTCACTT
TGCTGGTGTCGATGTTGGACCATGCCGCCGGGCCCTTGATGGTCATCGCTGTTTCGCCTTTATTAAAGGC
AGCTTCTGCGATGGAGTAATCGGTGTCTGCATTCATGTGTTTGTTTTTAATCAGGTCAACCAGGAAGGTC
AGACCCGCTTTCGCGCCAGCGTTATCCACGCCCACGTCTTTAATGTCGTACTTGCCGTTTTCATACTTGA
ACGCATAACCCCCGTCAGCAGCAATCAGCGGCCAGGTGAAGTACGGTTCTTGCAGGTTGAACATCAGCGC
GCTCTTACCTTTCGCTTTCAGTTCTTTATCCAGCGCCGGGATCTCTTCCCAGGTTTTTGGCGGGTTCGGC
AGCAGANCTTTGTTATAAATCAGCGATAACGCTTCAACAGCGATCGGGTAAGCAATCAGCTTGCCGTTGT
AACGTANGNCATCCCNNNTAAACNNATACAGCTTGTNCTGGNANGCTTT
